>Addgene plasmid #47390 | Amphiphysin Type I/Full Length | addgene full sequence | sequence record 454827 | Addgene NGS Result
AAGGTGGAAACACTGCATGATTTTGAGGCAGCAAATTCTGATGAACTTACCTTACAAAGGGGTGATGTGG
TGCTGGTGGTCCCCTCAGATTCAGAAGCTGATCAGGATGCAGGCTGGCTGGTGGGAGTGAAGGAATCAGA
CTGGCTTCAGTACAGAGACCTTGCCACCTACAAAGGCCTCTTTCCAGAGAACTTCACCCGACGCTTAGAT
TAGGGCAACAAGTACTGCAAGAAGGAGCTCAGTTACGGGGTTTTTAAACCTTCATGAAAACCTGAAGAGT
TCACTTTTGTTATTATGCTCTTAATGATTTACAGACTGATGCCAGACAAACCTTGGGAAGATGTATCAAT
GGAGCATGTGTGCAAAAAAATGTAAGAGGAAAAAAAAAACCGGAATTCTGCAGATATCCATCACACTGGC
GGCCGCTCGAGCATGCATCTAGAGGGCCCTATTCTATAGTGTCACCTAAATGCTAGAGCTCGCTGATCAG
CCTCGACTGTGCCTTCTAGTTGCCAGCCATCTGTTGTTTGCCCCTCCCCCGTGCCTTCCTTGACCCTGGA
AGGTGCCACTCCCACTGTCCTTTCCTAATAAAATGAGGAAATTGCATCGCATTGTCTGAGTAGGTGTCAT
TCTATTCTGGGGGGTGGGGTGGGGCAGGACAGCAAGGGGGAGGATTGGGAAGACAATAGCAGGCATGCTG
GGGATGCGGTGGGCTCTATGGCTTCTGAGGCGGAAAGAACCAGCTGGGGCTCTAGGGGGTATCCCC
[124 nt withheld, positions 767-890]
C
[91 nt withheld, positions 892-982]
A
[49 nt withheld, positions 984-1032]
CCTTTGACGTTGGAGTCCACGTTCTTT
[37 nt withheld, positions 1060-1096]
ACCCTATCTCGGTCTATTCTTTTGATTTATAAGGGATTTTGCCGATTTCGGCCTATTGGTTAAAAAATGA
GCTGATTTAACAAAAATTTAACGCGAATTAATTCTGTGGAATGTGTGTCAGTTAGGGTGTGGAAAGTCCC
CAGGCTCCCCAGCAGGCAGAAGTATGCAAAGCATGCATCTCAATTAGTCAGCAACCAGGTGTGGAAAGTC
CCCAGGCTCCCCAGCAGGCAGAAGTATGCAAAGCATGCATCTCAATTAGTCAGCAACCATAGTCCCGCCC
CTAACTCCGCCCATCCCGCCCCTAACTCCGCCCAGTTCCGCCCATTCTCCGCCCCATGGCTGACTAATTT
TTTTTATTTATGCAGAGGCCGAGGCCGCCTCTGCCTCTGAGCTATTCCAGAAGTAGTGAGGAGGCTTTTT
TGGAGGCCTAGGCTTTTGCAAAAAGCTCCCGGGAGCTTGTATATCCATTTTCGGATCTGATCAAGAGACA
GGATGAGGATCGTTTCGCATGATTGAACAAGATGGATTGCACGCAGGTTCTCCGGCCGCTTGGGTGGAGA
GGCTATTCGGCTATGACTGGGCACAACAGACAATCGGCTGCTCTGATGCCGCCGTGTTCCGGCTGTCAGC
GCAGGGGCGCCCGGTTCTTTTTGTCAAGACCGACCTGTCCGGTGCCCTGAATGAACTGCAGGACGAGGCA
GCGCGGCTATCGTGGCTGGCCACGACGGGCGTTCCTTGCGCAGCTGTGCTCGACGTTGTCACTGAAGCGG
GAAGGGACTGGCTGCTATTGGGCGAAGTGCCGGGGCAGGATCTCCTGTCATCTCACCTTGCTCCTGCCGA
GAAAGTATCCATCATGGCTGATGCAATGCGGCGGCTGCATACGCTTGATCCGGCTACCTGCCCATTCGAC
CACCAAGCGAAACATCGCATCGAGCGAGCACGTACTCGGATGGAAGCCGGTCTTGTCGATCAGGATGATC
TGGACGAAGAGCATCAGGGGCTCGCGCCAGCCGAACTGTTCGCCAGGCTCAAGGCGCGCATGCCCGACGG
CGAGGATCTCGTCGTGACCCATGGCGATGCCTGCTTGCCGAATATCATGGTGGAAAATGGCCGCTTTTCT
GGATTCATCGACTGTGGCCGGCTGGGTGTGGCGGACCGCTATCAGGACATAGCGTTGGCTACCCGTGATA
TTGCTGAAGAGCTTGGCGGCGAATGGGCTGACCGCTTCCTCGTGCTTTACGGTATCGCCGCTCCCGATTC
GCAGCGCATCGCCTTCTATCGCCTTCTTGACGAGTTCTTCTGAGCGGGACTCTGGGGTTCGAAATGACCG
ACCAAGCGACGCCCAACCTGCCATCACGAGATTTCGATTCCACCGCCGCCTTCTATGAAAGGTTGGGCTT
CGGAATCGTTTTCCGGGACGCCGGCTGGATGATCCTCCAGCGCGGGGATCTCATGCTGGAGTTCTTCGCC
CACCCCAACTTGTTTATTGCAGCTTATAATGGTTACAAATAAAGCAATAGCATCACAAATTTCACAAATA
AAGCATTTTTTTCACTGCATTCTAGTTGTGGTTTGTCCAAACTCATCAATGTATCTTATCATGTCTGTAT
ACCGTCGACCTCTAGCTAGAGCTTGGCGTAATCATGGTCATAGCTGTTTCCTGTGTGAAATTGTTATCCG
CTCACAATTCCACACAACATACGAGCCGGAAGCATAAAGTGTAAAGCCTGGGGTGCCTAATGAGTGAGCT
AACTCACATTAATTGCGTTGCGCTCACTGCCCGCTTTCCAGTCGGGAAACCTGTCGTGCCAGCTGCATTA
ATGAATCGGCCAACGCGCGGGGAGAGGCGGTTTGCGTATTGGGCGCTCTTCCGCTTCCTCGCTCACTGAC
TCGCTGCGCTCGGTCGTTCGGCTGCGGCGAGCGGTATCAGCTCACTCAAAGGCGGTAATACGGTTATCCA
CAGAATCAGGGGATAACGCAGGAAAGAACATGTGAGCAAAAGGCCAGCAAAAGGCCAGGAACCGTAAAAA
GGCCGCGTTGCTGGCGTTTTTCCATAGGCTCCGCCCCCCTGACGAGCATCACAAAAATCGACGCTCAAGT
CAGAGGTGGCGAAACCCGACAGGACTATAAAGATACCAGGCGTTTCCCCCTGGAAGCTCCCTCGTGCGCT
CTCCTGTTCCGACCCTGCCGCTTACCGGATACCTGTCCGCCTTTCTCCCTTCGGGAAGCGTGGCGCTTTC
TCATAGCTCACGCTGTAGGTATCTCAGTTCGGTGTAGGTCGTTCGCTCCAAGCTGGGCTGTGTGCACGAA
CCCCCCGTTCAGCCCGACCGCTGCGCCTTATCCGGTAACTATCGTCTTGAGTCCAACCCGGTAAGACACG
ACTTATCGCCACTGGCAGCAGCCACTGGTAACAGGATTAGCAGAGCGAGGTATGTAGGCGGTGCTACAGA
GTTCTTGAAGTGGTGGCCTAACTACGGCTACACTAGAAGAACAGTATTTGGTATCTGCGCTCTGCTGAAG
CCAGTTACCTTCGGAAAAAGAGTTGGTAGCTCTTGATCCGGCAAACAAACCACCGCTGGTAGCGGTGGTT
TTTTTGTTTGCAAGCAGCAGATTACGCGCAGAAAAAAAGGATCTCAAGAAGATCCTTTGATCTTTTCTAC
GGGGTCTGACGCTCAGTGGAACGAAAACTCACGTTAAGGGATTTTGGTCATGAGATTATCAAAAAGGATC
TTCACCTAGATCCTTTTAAATTAAAAATGAAGTTTTAAATCAATCTAAAGTATATATGAGTAAACTTGGT
CTGACAGTTACCAATGCTTAATCAGTGAGGCACCTATCTCAGCGATCTGTCTATTTCGTTCATCCATAGT
TGCCTGACTCCCCGTCGTGTAGATAACTACGATACGGGAGGGCTTACCATCTGGCCCCAGTGCTGCAATG
ATACCGCGAGACCCACGCTCACCGGCTCCAGATTTATCAGCAATAAACCAGCCAGCCGGAAGGGCCGAGC
GCAGAAGTGGTCCTGCAACTTTATCCGCCTCCATCCAGTCTATTAATTGTTGCCGGGAAGCTAGAGTAAG
TAGTTCGCCAGTTAATAGTTTGCGCAACGTTGTTGCCATTGCTACAGGCATCGTGGTGTCACGCTCGTCG
TTTGGTATGGCTTCATTCAGCTCCGGTTCCCAACGATCAAGGCGAGTTACATGATCCCCCATGTTGTGCA
AAAAAGCGGTTAGCTCCTTCGGTCCTCCGATCGTTGTCAGAAGTAAGTTGGCCGCAGTGTTATCACTCAT
GGTTATGGCAGCACTGCATAATTCTCTTACTGTCATGCCATCCGTAAGATGCTTTTCTGTGACTGGTGAG
TACTCAACCAAGTCATTCTGAGAATAGTGTATGCGGCGACCGAGTTGCTCTTGCCCGGCGTCAATACGGG
ATAATACCGCGCCACATAGCAGAACTTTAAAAGTGCTCATCATTGGAAAACGTTCTTCGGGGCGAAAACT
CTCAAGGATCTTACCGCTGTTGAGATCCAGTTCGATGTAACCCACTCGTGCACCCAACTGATCTTCAGCA
TCTTTTACTTTCACCAGCGTTTCTGGGTGAGCAAAAACAGGAAGGCAAAATGCCGCAAAAAAGGGAATAA
GGGCGACACGGAAATGTTGAATACTCATACTCTTCCTTTTTCAATATTATTGAAGCATTTATCAGGGTTA
TTGTCTCATGAGCGGATACATATTTGAATGTATTTAGAAAAATAAACAAATAGGGGTTCCGCGCACATTT
CCCCGAAAAGTGCCACCTGACGTCGACGGATCGGGAGATCTCCCGATCCCCTATGGTGCACTCTCAGTAC
AATCTGCTCTGATGCCGCATAGTTAAGCCAGTATCTGCTCCCTGCTTGTGTGTTGGAGGTCGCTGAGTAG
TGCGCGAGCAAAATTTAAGCTACAACAAGGCAAGGCTTGACCGACAATTGCATGAAGAATCTGCTTAGGG
TTAGGCGTTTTGCGCTGCTTCGCGATGTACGGGCCAGATATACGCGTTGACATTGATTATTGACTAGTTA
TTAATAGTAATCAATTACGGGGTCATTAGTTCATAGCCCATATATGGAGTTCCGCGTTACATAACTTACG
GTAAATGGCCCGCCTGGCTGACCGCCCAACGACCCCCGCCCATTGACGTCAATAATGACGTATGTTCCCA
TAGTAACGCCAATAGGGACTTTCCATTGACGTCAATGGGTGGAGTATTTACGGTAAACTGCCCACTTGGC
AGTACATCAAGTGTATCATATGCCAAGTACGCCCCCTATTGACGTCAATGACGGTAAATGGCCCGCCTGG
CATTATGCCCAGTACATGACCTTATGGGACTTTCCTACTTGGCAGTACATCTACGTATTAGTCATCGCTA
TTACCATGGTGATGCGGTTTTGGCAGTACATCAATGGGCGTGGATAGCGGTTTGACTCACGGGGATTTCC
AAGTCTCCACCCCATTGACGTCAATGGGAGTTTGTTTTGGCACCAAAATCAACGGGACTTTCCAAAATGT
CGTAACAACTCCGCCCCATTGACGCAAATGGGCGGTAGGCGTGTACGGTGGGAGGTCTATATAAGCAGAG
CTCTCTGGCTAACTAGAGAACCCACTGCTTACTGGCTTATCGAAATTAATACGACTCACTATAGGGAGAC
CCAAGCTTGGTACCGAGCTCGGATCCACTAGTAACGGCCGCCAGTGTGCTGGAATTCCGGGCCCCCCGGA
CCCGCAGCCATGGCCGACATCAAGACGGGCATCTTCGCCAAGAACGTCCAGAAGCGACTCAACCGCGCGC
AGGAAAAGGTCCTCCAAAAGCTGGGGAAAGCTGATGAGACAAAAGACGAACAGTTCGAAGAATATGTCCA
GAACTTCAAACGGCAAGAAGCAGAGGGTACCAGACTTCAGCGAGAACTCCGAGGATATTTAGCAATCAAA
GGCATGCAGGAGGCCTCCATGAAGCTCACAGAGTCGCTGCATGAAGTCTATGAGCCTGACTGGTATGGGC
GGGAAGATGTGAAAATGGTTGGTGAGAAATGTGATGTGCTGTGGGAAGACTTCCATCAAAAACTCGTGGA
TGGGTCCTTGCTAACACTGGATACCTACCTGGGGCAATTTCCTGACATAAAGAATCGCATCGCCAAGCGC
AGCAGGAAGCTAGTGGACTATGACAGTGCCCGCCACCATCTGGAAGCTCTGCAGAGCTCCAAGAGGAAGG
ATGAGAGTCGAATCTCTAAGGCAGAAGAAGAATTTCAGAAAGCACAGAAAGTGTTTGAAGAGTTTAACGT
TGACTTACAAGAAGAGTTACCATCATTATGGTCAAGACGAGTTGGATTTTATGTTAATACTTTCAAAAAC
GTCTCCAGCCTTGAAGCCAAGTTTCATAAGGAAATTGCGGTGCTTTGCCACAAACTGTATGAAGTGATGA
CAAAACTGGGTGACCAGCACGCCGACAAGGCCTTCACCATCCAAGGAGCGCCCAGTGATTCGGGTCCTCT
CCGCATTGCAAAGACACCATCACCGCCTGAGGAGCCTTCACCCCTCCCGAGCCCGACAGCAAGTCCAAAT
CATACATTAGCACCTGCGTCTCCCGCACCAGCACGGCCTCGGTCACCTTCACAGACAAGGAAAGGGCCTC
CTGTCCCACCTCTACCTAAAGTCACCCCGACAAAGGAACTGCAGCAGGAGAACATCATCAGTTTCTTTGA
GGACAACTTTGTTCCAGAAATCAGTGTGACAACACCTTCCCAGAATGAAGTCCCTGAGGTGAAGAAAGAG
GAGACTTTGCTGGATCTGGACTTTGATCCTTTCAAGCCCGAGGTGACACCTGCAGGTTCTGCTGGAGTGA
CCCACTCACCCATGTCTCAGACATTGCCCTGGGACCTATGGACGACAAGCACTGATTTGGTACAGCCGGC
TTCTGGTGGTTCATTTAATGGATTCACACAGCCCCAGGATACTTCATTATTCACAATGCAGACAGACCAG
AGTATGATCTGCAACTTGGCTGAATCTGAACAGGCTCCACCCACAGAGCCAAAAGCAGAGGAGCCTCTGG
CTGCTGTCACACCTGCCGTTGGTCTGGACCTTGGAATGGACACTCGGGCTGAGGAGCCAGTGGAGGAGGC
AGTGATCATACCTGGAGCTGATGCTGATGCAGCTGTTGGAACCTTGGTGTCAGCAGCTGAGGGGGCCCCA
GGAGAGGAAGCAGAGGCGGAGAAGGCCACTGTCCCTGCCGGGGAAGGAGTAAGTTTAGAGGAGGCCAAAA
TTGGAACTGAAACCACTGAGGGTGCAGAGAGTGCCCAACCTGAAGCAGAGGAGCTCGAAGCAACAGTGCC
TCAGGAGAAGGTCATTCCTTCGGTGGTCATAGAGCCTGCCTCCAACCATGAAGAGGAAGGAGAAAACGAA
ATAACTATAGGTGCAGAGCCCAAGGAGACCACCGAGGACGCGGCTCCTCCGGGCCCCACCAGCGAGACAC
CGGAGCTGGCTACGGAGCAGAAGCCTATCCAGGACCCTCAGCCCACGCCTTCTGCACCAGCCATGGGGGC
TGCTGACCAGCTAGCATCTGCAAGGGAGGCCTCTCAGGAATTGCCTCCTGGCTTTCTCTAC
Features (pLannotate 1.2.2; 21 found; start..end, strand, type, name):
    453..471     -  promoter       SP6 promoter: promoter for bacteriophage SP6 RNA polymerase
    497..721     +  polyA_signal   bGH poly(A) signal: bovine growth hormone polyadenylation signal
    725..746     +  promoter       SV40 promoter (fragment): SV40 enhancer and early promoter
    767..1195    +  rep_origin     f1 ori (sequence partly withheld): f1 bacteriophage origin of replication; arrow indicates direction of (+) strand synthesis
   1209..1538    +  promoter       SV40 promoter: SV40 enhancer and early promoter
   1605..2396    +  CDS            neo: KKA2_KLEPN - Also known as kan, nptII. Experimental evidence at protein level: Swiss-Prot protein existence level 1. Resistance to kanamycin, neomycin, paromomycin, ribostamycin, butirosin and gentamicin B. From Klebsiella pneumoniae.
   2420..2578    +  CDS            ble (fragment): BLE_KLEPN - Experimental evidence at protein level: Swiss-Prot protein existence level 1. Binding protein with a strong affinity to the bleomycin family of antibiotics. Binds to CL990; an antimitotic-antibiotic compound. From Klebsiella pneumoniae.
   2573..2694    +  polyA_signal   SV40 poly(A) signal: SV40 polyadenylation signal
   2767..2783    -  protein_bind   lac operator: The lac repressor binds to the lac operator to inhibit transcription in E. coli. This inhibition can be relieved by adding lactose or isopropyl-β-D-thiogalactopyranoside (IPTG). lac repressor encoded by lacI
   2791..2821    -  promoter       lac promoter: promoter for the E. coli lac operon
   2836..2857    -  protein_bind   CAP binding site: CAP binding activates transcription in the presence of cAMP. E. coli catabolite activator protein
   2870..2962    -  CDS            lacI (fragment): lac repressor; lacI; The lac repressor binds to the lac operator to inhibit transcription in E. coli. This inhibition can be relieved by adding lactose or isopropyl-β-D-thiogalactopyranoside (IPTG).
   3145..3733    -  rep_origin     ori: high-copy-number ColE1/pMB1/pBR322/pUC origin of replication
   3904..4764    -  CDS            AmpR: β-lactamase; bla; confers resistance to ampicillin, carbenicillin, and related antibiotics
   4765..4869    -  promoter       AmpR promoter: bla
   4928..4980    -  misc_feature   bom (fragment): basis of mobility region from pBR322
   5135..5514    +  enhancer       CMV enhancer: human cytomegalovirus immediate early enhancer
   5515..5718    +  promoter       CMV promoter: human cytomegalovirus (CMV) immediate early promoter
   5714..5747    +  LTR            5' LTR (truncated) (fragment): truncated 5' long terminal repeat (LTR) from HIV-1
   5763..5781    +  promoter       T7 promoter: promoter for bacteriophage T7 RNA polymerase
   5866..210     +  CDS            AMPH (across the origin): AMPH_HUMAN - Also known as AMPH1. Experimental evidence at protein level: Swiss-Prot protein existence level 1. May participate in mechanisms of regulated exocytosis in synapses and certain endocrine cell types. May control the properties of the membrane associated cytoskeleton. From Homo sapiens (Human).
