[The description below was written by a language model from this plasmid's Addgene catalogue record and pLannotate feature annotations shown in this document.]
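Description:
Amphiphysin Type I/Full Length is a mammalian expression plasmid built on the pcDNA3 backbone and carrying the full-length human amphiphysin I (AMPH, also called AMPH1) coding sequence. The sequenced record is 7,737 nt, and the AMPH open reading frame is annotated as spanning the numbering origin of the circular map. It sits downstream of the human cytomegalovirus immediate-early enhancer and promoter and upstream of the bovine growth hormone polyadenylation signal, an arrangement that gives strong constitutive transcription in transfected mammalian cells. A T7 promoter precedes the insert and an SP6 promoter lies in the opposite orientation after it, so the cDNA could also be transcribed in vitro from either side. No epitope tag or reporter is annotated or recorded. The depositor notes that alanine 65 is missing from the encoded protein, which should be kept in mind when comparing it with the reference sequence. The cloning method is not recorded.

In bacteria the plasmid is maintained through a high-copy ColE1/pUC-type origin and selected with ampicillin via the β-lactamase gene. An f1 origin is also present, permitting single-stranded DNA production. For mammalian selection, an SV40 enhancer/early promoter drives the neomycin phosphotransferase gene, terminated by an SV40 poly(A) signal, allowing G418 selection of stable transfectants. The short fragments annotated as ble, lacI, bom, an HIV-1 LTR and an extra SV40 promoter piece are probably backbone remnants or sequence-similarity hits rather than functional elements. Amphiphysin is annotated as a protein implicated in regulated exocytosis at synapses and in the membrane-associated cytoskeleton. The record states no specific application, but the design suits overexpression of the protein in cultured cells.
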