Addgene plasmid #47390: Amphiphysin Type I/Full Length
Depositing lab: Peter McPherson. Depositing organization: McGill University.
Backbone
  Vector backbone: pcDNA3
  Backbone manufacturer: Invitrogen
  Backbone size w/o insert (bp): 5446
  Vector type: Mammalian Expression
Growth in bacteria
  Bacterial resistance: Ampicillin, 100 μg/mL
  Growth temperature: 37°C
  Growth strain: DH5alpha
  Copy number: High Copy
Gene/Insert
  Gene/Insert name: Amphiphysin Type I
  Species: H. sapiens (human)
  Entrez Gene: AMPH (a.k.a. AMPH1)
  Promoter: CMV
  Cloning method: Unknown
  Sequencing primers: 5′ CMV-F; 3′ BGHrev
Terms and licenses: Academic/Nonprofit Terms; Industry Terms: Not Available to Industry
Depositor comments: Alanine 65 missing
How to cite: Amphiphysin Type I/Full Length was a gift from Peter McPherson (Addgene plasmid # 47390 ; http://n2t.net/addgene:47390 ; RRID:Addgene_47390)
