>Addgene plasmid #47390 | Amphiphysin Type I/Full Length | addgene partial sequence | sequence record 68275 | CMV-F 5'-CGCAAATGGGCGGTAGGCGTG-3'
CTCTCTGGCTAACTAGAGAACCCACTGCTTACTGGCTTATCGAAATTAATACGACTCACTATAGGGAGAC
CCAAGCTTGGTACCGAGCTCGGATCCACTAGTAACGGCCGCCAGTGTGCTGGAATTCCGGGCCCCCCGGA
CCCGCAGCCATGGCCGACATCAAGACGGGCATCTTCGCCAAGAACGTCCAGAAGCGACTCAACCGCGCGC
AGGAAAAGGTCCTCCAAAAGCTGGGGAAAGCTGATGAGACAAAAGACGAACAGTTCGAAGAATATGTCCA
GAACTTCAAACGGCAAGAAGCAGAGGGTACCAGACTTCAGCGAGAACTCCGAGGATATTTAGCAATCAAA
GGCATGCAGGAGGCCTCCATGAAGCTCACAGAGTCGCTGCATGAAGTCTATGAGCCTGACTGGTATGGGC
GGGAAGATGTGAAAATGGTTGGTGAGAAATGTGATGTGCTGTGGGAAGACTTCCATCAAAAACTCGTGGA
TGGGTCCTTGCTAACACTGGATACCTACCTGGGGCAATTTCCTGACATAAAGAATCGCATCGCCAAGCGC
AGCAGGAAGCTAGTGGACTATGACAGTGCCCGCCACCATCTGGAAGCTCTGCAGAGCTCCAAGAGGAAGG
ATGAGAGTCGAATCTCTAAGGCAGAAGAAGAATTTCAGAAAGCACAGAAAGTGTTTGAAGAGTTTAACGT
TGACTTACAAGAAGAGTTACCATCATTATGGTCAAGACGAGTTGGATTTTATGTTAATACTTTCAAAAAC
GTCTCCAGCCTTGAAGCCAAGTTTCATAAGGAAATTGCGGTGCTTTGCCACAAACTGTATGAAGTGATGA
CAAAACTGGGTGACCAGCACGCCGACAAGGCCTTCACCATCCAAGGAGCGCCCAGTG
